>Addgene plasmid #54346 | LIIalpha F 1-2 | depositor full sequence | sequence record 84566 | Full Sequence
GAAAACTCACGTTAAGGGATTTTGGTCATGAGATTATCAAAAAGGATCTTCACCTAGATCATCGGAAGAA
CGGCAACTAAGCTGCCGGGTTTGAAACACGGATGATCTCGCGGAGGGTAGCATGTTGATTGTAACGATGA
CAGAGCGTTGCTGCCTGTGATCAATTCGGGCACGAACCCAGTGGACATAAGCCTGTTCGGTTCGTAAGCT
GTAATGCAAGTAGCGTATGCGCTCACGCAACTGGTCCAGAACCTTGACCGAACGCAGCGGTGGTAACGGC
GCAGTGGCGGTTTTCATGGCTTGTTATGACTGTTTTTTTGGGGTACAGTCTATGCCTCGGGCATCCAAGC
AGCAAGCGCGTTACGCCGTGGGTCGATGTTTGATGTTATGGAGCAGCAACGATGTTACGCAGCAGGGCAG
TCGCCCTAAAACAAAGTTAAACATCATGGGGGAAGCGGTGATCGCCGAAGTATCGACTCAACTATCAGAG
GTAGTTGGCGTCATCGAGCGCCATCTCGAACCGACGTTGCTGGCCGTACATTTGTACGGCTCCGCAGTGG
ATGGCGGCCTGAAGCCACACAGTGATATTGATTTGCTGGTTACGGTGACCGTAAGGCTTGATGAAACAAC
GCGGCGAGCTTTGATCAACGACCTTTTGGAAACTTCGGCTTCCCCTGGAGAGAGCGAGATTCTCCGCGCT
GTAGAAGTCACCATTGTTGTGCACGACGACATCATTCCGTGGCGTTATCCAGCTAAGCGCGAACTGCAAT
TTGGAGAATGGCAGCGCAATGACATTCTTGCAGGTATCTTCGAGCCAGCCACGATCGACATTGATCTGGC
TATCTTGCTGACAAAAGCAAGAGAACATAGCGTTGCCTTGGTAGGTCCAGCGGCGGAGGAACTCTTTGAT
CCGGTTCCTGAACAGGATCTATTTGAGGCGCTAAATGAAACCTTAACGCTATGGAACTCGCCGCCCGACT
GGGCTGGCGATGAGCGAAATGTAGTGCTTACGTTGTCCCGCATTTGGTACAGCGCAGTAACCGGCAAAAT
CGCGCCGAAGGATGTCGCTGCCGACTGGGCAATGGAGCGCCTGCCGGCCCAGTATCAGCCCGTCATACTT
GAAGCTAGACAGGCTTATCTTGGACAAGAAGAAGATCGCTTGGCCTCGCGCGCAGATCAGTTGGAAGAAT
TTGTCCACTACGTGAAAGGCGAGATCACCAAGGTAGTCGGCAAATAATGTCTAGCTAGAAATTCGTTCAA
GCCGACGCCGCTTCGCGGCGCGGCTTAACTCAAGCGTTAGATGCACTAAGCACATAATTGCTCACAGCCA
AACTATCAGGTCAAGTCTGCTTTTATTATTTTTAAGCGTGCATAATAAGCCCTACACAAATTGGGAGATA
TATCATGCATGACCAAAATCCCTTAACGTGAGTTTTCGTTCCACTGAGCGTCAGACCCCGTAGAAAAGAT
CAAAGGATCTTCTGCCATTTTTGGGGTGAGGCCGTTCGCGGCCGAGGGGCGCAGCCCCTGGGGGGATGGG
AGCTCGGTGCCTTGATGTGGGCGCCGGCGGTCGAGTGGCGACGGCGCGGCTTGTCCGCGCCCTGGTAGAT
TGCCTGGCCGTAGGCCAGCCATTTTTGAGCGGCCAGCGGCCGCGATAGGCCGACGCGAAGCGGCGGGGCG
TAGGGAGCGCAGCGACCGAAGGGTAGGCGCTTTTTGCAGCTCTTCGGCTGTGCGCTGGCCAGACAGTTAT
GCACAGGCCAGGCGGGTTTTAAGAGTTTTAATAAGTTTTAAAGAGTTTTAGGCGGAAAAATCGCCTTTTT
TCTCTTTTATATCAGTCACTTACATGTGTGACCGGTTCCCAATGTACGGCTTTGGGTTCCCAATGTACGG
GTTCCGGTTCCCAATGTACGGCTTTGGGTTCCCAATGTACGTGCTATCCACAGGAAAGAAGCTTTTTCGA
CCTTTTTCCCCTGCTAGGGCAATTTGCCCTAGCATCTGCTCCGTACATTAGGAACCGGCGGATGCTTCGC
CCTCGATCAGGTTGCGGTAGCGCATGACTAGGATCGGGCCAGCCTGCCCCGCCTCCTCCTTCAAATCGTA
CTCCGGCAGGTCATTTGACCCGATCAGCTTGCGCACGGTGAAACAGAACTTCTTGAACTCTCCGGCGCTG
CCACTGCGTTCGTAGATCGTCTTGAACAACCATCTGGCTTCTGCCTTGCCTGCGGCGCGGCGTGCCAGGC
GGTAGAGAAAACGGCCGATGCCGGGATCGATCAAAAAGTAATCGGGGTGAACCGTCAGCACGTCCGGGTT
CTTGCCTTCTGTGATCTCGCGGTACATCCAATCAGCTAGCTCGATCTCGATGTACTCCGGCCGCCCGGTT
TCGCTCTTTACGATCTTGTAGCGGCTAATCAAGGCTTCACCCTCGGATACCGTCACCAGGCGGCCGTTCT
TGGCCTTCTTCGTACGCTGCATGGCAACGTGCGTGGTGTTTAACCGAATGCAGGTTTCTACCAGGTCGTC
TTTCTGCTTTCCGCCATCGGCTCGCCGGCAGAACTTGAGTACGTCCGCAACGTGTGGACGGAACACGCGG
CCGGGCTTGTCTCCCTTCCCTTCCCGGTATCGGTTCATGGATTCGGTTAGATGGGAAACCGCCATCAGTA
CCAGGTCGTAATCCCACACACTGGCCATGCCGGCCGGCCCTGCGGAAACCTCTACGTGCCCGTCTGGAAG
CTCGTAGCGGATCACCTCGCCAGCTCGTCGGTCACGCTTCGACAGACGGAAAACGGCCACGTCCATGATG
CTGCGACTATCGCGGGTGCCCACGTCATAGAGCATCGGAACGAAAAAATCTGGTTGCTCGTCGCCCTTGG
GCGGCTTCCTAATCGACGACGCACCGGCTGCCGGCGGTTGCCGGGATTCTTTGCGGATTCGATCAGCGGC
CGCTTGCCACGATTCACCGGGGCGTGCTTCTGCCTCGATGCGTTGCCGCTGGGCGGCCTGCGCGGCCTTC
AACTTCTCCACCAGGTCATCACCCAGCGCCGCGCCGATTTGTACCGGGCCGGATGGTTTGCGACCGCTCA
CGCCGATTCCTCGGGCTTGGGGGTTCCAGTGCCATTGCAGGGCCGGCAGACAACCCAGCCGCTTACGCCT
GGCCAACCGCCCGTTCCTCCACACATGGGGCATTCCACGGCGTCGGTGCCTGGTTGTTCTTGATTTTCCA
TGCCGCCTCCTTTAGCCGCTAAAATTCATCTACTCATTTATTCATTTGCTCATTTACTCTGGTAGCTGCG
CGATGTATTCAGATAGCAGCTCGGTAATGGTCTTGCCTTGGCGTACCGCGTACATCTTCAGCTTGGTGTG
ATCCTCCGCCGGCAACTGAAAGTTGACCCGCTTCATGGCTGGCGTGTCTGCCAGGCTGGCCAACGTTGCA
GCCTTGCTGCTGCGTGCGCTCGGACGGCCGGCACTTAGCGTGTTTGTGCTTTTGCTCATTTTCTCTTTAC
CTCATTAACTCAAATGAGTTTTGATTTAATTTCAGCGGCCAGCGCCTGGACCTCGCGGGCAGCGTCGCCC
TCGGGTTCTGATTCAAGAACGGTTGTGCCGGCGGCGGCAGTGCCTGGGTAGCTCACGCGCTGCGTGATAC
GGGACTCAAGAATGGGCAGCTCGTACCCGGCCAGCGCCTCGGCAACCTCACCGCCGATGCGCGTGCCTTT
GATCGCCCGCGACACGACAAAGGCCGCTTGTAGCCTTCCATCCGTGACCTCAATGCGCTGCTTAACCAGC
TCCACCAGGTCGGCGGTGGCCCATATGTCGTAAGGGCTTGGCTGCACCGGAATCAGCACGAAGTCGGCTG
CCTTGATCGCGGACACAGCCAAGTCCGCCGCCTGGGGCGCTCCGTCGATCACTACGAAGTCGCGCCGGCC
GATGGCCTTCACGTCGCGGTCAATCGTCGGGCGGTCGATGCCGACAACGGTTAGCGGTTGATCTTCCCGC
ACGGCCGCCCAATCGCGGGCACTGCCCTGGGGATCGGAATCGACTAACAGAACATCGGCCCCGGCGAGTT
GCAGGGCGCGGGCTAGATGGGTTGCGATGGTCGTCTTGCCTGACCCGCCTTTCTGGTTAAGTACAGCGAT
AACCTTCATGCGTTCCCCTTGCGTATTTGTTTATTTACTCATCGCATCATATACGCAGCGACCGCATGAC
GCAAGCTGTTTTACTCAAATACACATCACCTTTTTAGACGGCGGCGCTCGGTTTCTTCAGCGGCCAAGCT
GGCCGGCCAGGCCGCCAGCTTGGCATCAGACAAACCGGCCAGGATTTCATGCAGCCGCACGGCTGATGGG
CTGCCTGTATCGAGTGGTGATTTTGTGCCGAGCTGCCGGTCGGGGAGCTGTTGGCTGGCTGGTGGCAGGA
TATATTGTGGTGTAAACAAATTGACGCTTAGACACTTAATAACACATTGCGGACGTTTTTAATGTACTGG
GGTGGATTACGGAAGACAATACGGCGGTGAGACCAAAGCTGAACGAGAAACGTAAAATGATATAAATATC
AATATATTAAATTAGATTTTGCATAAAAAACAGACTACATAATACTGTAAAACACAACATATCCAGTCAC
TATGGCGGCCCCTCGAGGGGCCGCATTAGGCACCCCAGGCTTTACACTTTATGCTTCCGGCTCGTATAAT
GTGTGGATTTTGAGTTAGGATCCGTCGAGATTTTCAGGAGCTAAGGAAGCTAAAATGGAGAAAAAAATCA
CTGGATATACCACCGTTGATATATCCCAATGGCATCGTAAAGAACATTTTGAGGCATTTCAGTCAGTTGC
TCAATGTACCTATAACCAGACCGTTCAGCTGGATATTACGGCCTTTTTAAAGACCGTAAAGAAAAATAAG
CACAAGTTTTATCCGGCCTTTATTCACATTCTTGCCCGCCTGATGAATGCTCATCCGGAATTCCGTATGG
CAATGAAAGACGGTGAGCTGGTGATATGGGATAGTGTTCACCCTTGTTACACCGTTTTCCATGAGCAAAC
TGAAACGTTTTCATCGCTCTGGAGTGAATACCACGACGATTTCCGGCAGTTTCTACACATATATTCGCAA
GATGTGGCGTGTTACGGTGAAAACCTGGCCTATTTCCCTAAAGGGTTTATTGAGAATATGTTTTTCGTGT
CAGCCAATCCCTGGGTGAGTTTCACCAGTTTTGATTTAAACGTGGCCAATATGGACAACTTCTTCGCCCC
CGTTTTCACCATGGGCAAATATTATACGCAAGGCGACAAGGTGCTGATGCCGCTGGCGATTCAGGTTCAT
CATGCCGTTTGTGATGGCTTCCATGTCGGCAGAATGCTTAATGAATTACAACAGTACTGCGATGAGTGGC
AGGGCGGGGCGTAATCTAGAGGATCCGGCTTACTAAAAGCCAGATAACAGTATGCGTATTTGCGCGCTGA
TTTTTGCGGTATAAGAATATATACTGATATGTATACCCGAAGTATGTCAAAAAGAGGTATGCTATGAAGC
AGCGTATTACAGTGACAGTTGACAGCGACAGCTATCAGTTGCTCAAGGCATATATGATGTCAATATCTCC
GGTCTGGTAAGCACAACCATGCAGAATGAAGCCCGTCGTCTGCGTGCCGAACGCTGGAAAGCGGAAAATC
AGGAAGGGATGGCTGAGGTCGCCCGGTTTATTGAAATGAACGGCTCTTTTGCTGACGAGAACAGGGGCTG
GTGAAATGCAGTTTAAGGTTTACACCTATAAAAGAGAGAGCCGTTATCGTCTGTTTGTGGATGTACAGAG
TGATATTATTGACACGCCCGGGCGACGGATGGTGATCCCCCTGGCCAGTGCACGTCTGCTGTCAGATAAA
GTCCCCCGTGAACTTTACCCGGTGGTGCATATCGGGGATGAAAGCTGGCGCATGATGACCACCGATATGG
CCAGTGTGCCGGTTTCCGTTATCGGGGAAGAAGTGGCTGATCTCAGCCACCGCGAAAATGACATCAAAAA
CGCCATTAACCTGATGTTCTGGGGAATATAAATGTCAGGCTCCCTTATACACAGCCAGTCTGCAGGTCGA
CGGTCTCATGTCGGGCTTGTCTTCTCTGGTTTAAACTATCAGTGTTTGACAGGATATATTGGCGGGTAAA
CCTAAGAGAAAAGAGCGTTTATTAGAATAATCGGATATTTAAAAGGGCGTGAAAAGGTTTATCCGTTCGT
CCATTTGTATGTGCCAACCACAGGAACCGTAAAAAGGCCGCGTTGCTGGCGTTTTTCCATAGGCTCCGCC
CCCCTGACGAGCATCACAAAAATCGACGCTCAAGTCAGAGGTGGCGAAACCCGACAGGACTATAAAGATA
CCAGGCGTTTCCCCCTGGAAGCTCCCTCGTGCGCTCTCCTGTTCCGACCCTGCCGCTTACCGGATACCTG
TCCGCCTTTCTCCCTTCGGGAAGCGTGGCGCTTTCTCATAGCTCACGCTGTAGGTATCTCAGTTCGGTGT
AGGTCGTTCGCTCCAAGCTGGGCTGTGTGCACGAACCCCCCGTTCAGCCCGACCGCTGCGCCTTATCCGG
TAACTATCGTCTTGAGTCCAACCCGGTAAGACACGACTTATCGCCACTGGCAGCAGCCACTGGTAACAGG
ATTAGCAGAGCGAGGTATGTAGGCGGTGCTACAGAGTTCTTGAAGTGGTGGCCTAACTACGGCTACACTA
GAAGGACAGTATTTGGTATCTGCGCTCTGCTGAAGCCAGTTACCTTCGGAAAAAGAGTTGGTAGCTCTTG
ATCCGGCAAACAAACCACCGCTGGTAGCGGTGGTTTTTTTGTTTGCAAGCAGCAGATTACGCGCAGAAAA
AAAGGATCTCAAGAAGATCCTTTGATCTTTTCTACGGGGTCTGACGCTCAGTGGAAC
Features (pLannotate 1.2.2; 16 found; start..end, strand, type, name):
    184..207     +  promoter       Pc promoter (fragment): intI1 (promoter lies within the coding sequence); class 1 integron promoter
    383..439     +  CDS            GmR (fragment): gentamycin acetyltransferase; aacC1; confers resistance to gentamycin
    450..1237    +  CDS            SmR (fragment): aminoglycoside adenylyltransferase (Murphy, 1985); aadA; confers resistance to spectinomycin and streptomycin
   1482..1542    -  rep_origin     oriV (fragment): incP origin of replication
   1748..1942    -  rep_origin     pVS1 oriV: origin of replication for the Pseudomonas plasmid pVS1 (Heeb et al., 2000)
   2008..3081    -  CDS            pVS1 RepA: replication protein from the Pseudomonas plasmid pVS1 (Heeb et al., 2000)
   3510..4139    -  CDS            pVS1 StaA: stability protein from the Pseudomonas plasmid pVS1 (Heeb et al., 2000)
   4403..4427    +  misc_feature   LB T-DNA repeat: left border repeat from nopaline C58 T-DNA
   4515..4624    +  protein_bind   attR1 (fragment): mutant version of attR; recombination site for the Gateway® LR reaction LR Clonase™
   4661..4691    +  promoter       lac UV5 promoter: E. coli lac promoter with an "up" mutation
   4715..4744    +  promoter       cat promoter (fragment): promoter of the E. coli cat gene encoding chloramphenicol acetyltransferase
   4745..5401    +  CDS            cat: CAT_ECOLX - Experimental evidence at protein level: Swiss-Prot protein existence level 1. This enzyme is an effector of chloramphenicol resistance in bacteria. From Escherichia coli. This protein is used as a marker in many commonly used cloning vectors, such as pACYC184.
   5583..5741    +  CDS            ccdA (fragment): CCDA_ECO57 - Also known as H, letA. Experimental evidence at protein level: Swiss-Prot protein existence level 1. Antitoxin component of a type II toxin-antitoxin (TA) system which inhibits the post-segregational killing (PSK) of plasmid-free cells, also referred to as a plasmid addiction system. Binds to and blocks the activity of CcdB; will also remove bound CcdB protein from the CcdB-GyrA complex by forming a CcdA-CcdB complex, a process termed rejuvenation. Functions as a transcriptional corepressor for the ccdAB operon, repression also requires CcdB (By similarity). From Escherichia coli
   5746..6051    +  CDS            ccdB: CcdB, a bacterial toxin that poisons DNA gyrase; ccdB; Plasmids containing the ccdB gene cannot be propagated in standard E. coli strains.
   6137..6161    +  misc_feature   RB T-DNA repeat: right border repeat from nopaline C58 T-DNA
   6284..6872    -  rep_origin     ori: high-copy-number ColE1/pMB1/pBR322/pUC origin of replication
