[The description below was written by a language model from this plasmid's Addgene catalogue record and pLannotate feature annotations shown in this document.]
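Description:
LIIalpha F 1-2 is an empty binary plant expression backbone from a modular, type IIS restriction enzyme-based (Golden Gate-style) plasmid assembly kit designed for multigene expression, gene silencing and silencing rescue in plants. It is built on the Xpre-S (pICH50505) backbone from Icon Genetics and is described by the depositor as a level II/level IV (LII/LIV) acceptor vector. The 6.9 kb plasmid carries a high-copy ColE1/pUC-type origin for propagation in E. coli, together with the pVS1 origin, RepA replication protein and StaA stability protein, which support maintenance in Agrobacterium. Backbone selection is by an aadA (spectinomycin/streptomycin) resistance gene. Short fragments of a gentamicin resistance gene, an integron Pc promoter and an incP oriV are also annotated, and appear to be remnants rather than functional parts.

Between the nopaline-type left and right T-DNA border repeats sits a counter-selection cassette rather than a plant payload. It consists of a chloramphenicol acetyltransferase gene with its promoter and the ccdB gyrase toxin gene, along with a partial attR1 site, a lac UV5 promoter and a ccdA fragment that probably carried over from the cassette's source. According to the depositor, this cassette was inserted by Esp3I cut-ligation and is flanked by type IIS fusion sites appropriate to the vector's position in the assembly scheme; the exact overhangs and the enzyme used for subsequent assembly are not given in the record. Because of ccdB, the empty vector must be maintained in a resistant strain such as DB3.1. During assembly, incoming modules replace the cassette, so correct recombinants survive in standard E. coli while unmodified backbone is eliminated. The record lists no plant promoter, gene or plant selectable marker, all of which would come from the inserted modules.
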