Addgene plasmid #54346: LIIalpha F 1-2
Purpose: (Empty Backbone)
Depositing lab: Martin Parniske. Depositing organization: Ludwig-Maximilians-Universitaet Muenchen (LMU). Publication: A modular plasmid assembly kit for multigene expression, gene silencing and silencing rescue in plants. Binder A, Lambert J, Morbitzer R, Popp C, Ott T, Lahaye T, Parniske M. PLoS One. 2014 Feb 13;9(2):e88218. doi: 10.1371/journal.pone.0088218. eCollection 2014. PubMed 24551083.
Backbone
  Vector backbone: Xpre-S (pICH50505)
  Backbone manufacturer: Icon Genetics
  Vector type: plant expression
Growth in bacteria
  Bacterial resistance: Chloramphenicol and Spectinomycin, 25 & 50 μg/mL
  Growth temperature: 37°C
  Growth strain: DB3.1
  Copy number: High Copy
Gene/Insert
  Gene/Insert name: None
Terms and licenses: Academic/Nonprofit Terms; Industry Terms: Not Available to Industry
Depositor comments: binary expression vector. LII/LIV backbone. ccdB cassettes (ccdB and chloramphenicol resistance gene) were added between the borders by Esp3I cut-ligation, flanked by appropriate type IIS fusion sites
How to cite: LIIalpha F 1-2 was a gift from Martin Parniske (Addgene plasmid # 54346 ; http://n2t.net/addgene:54346 ; RRID:Addgene_54346)
