>Addgene plasmid #54346 | LIIalpha F 1-2 | addgene partial sequence | sequence record 90189 | LB-F1 5'-gtggtgtaaacaaattgacgc-3'
ACGTTTTTAATGTACTGGGGTGGATTACGGAAGACAATACGGCGGTGAGACCAAAGCTGAACGAGAAACG
TAAAATGATATAAATATCAATATATTAAATTAGATTTTGCATAAAAAACAGACTACATAATACTGTAAAA
CACAACATATCCAGTCACTATGGCGGCCCCTCGAGGGGCCGCATTAGGCACCCCAGGCTTTACACTTTAT
GCTTCCGGCTCGTATAATGTGTGGATTTTGAGTTAGGATCCGTCGAGATTTTCAGGAGCTAAGGAAGCTA
AAATGGAGAAAAAAATCACTGGATATACCACCGTTGATATATCCCAATGGCATCGTAAAGAACATTTTGA
GGCATTTCAGTCAGTTGCTCAATGTACCTATAACCAGACCGTTCAGCTGGATATTACGGCCTTTTTAAAG
ACCGTAAAGAAAAATAAGCACAAGTTTTATCCGGCCTTTATTCACATTCTTGCCCGCCTGATGAATGCTC
ATCCGGAATTCCGTATGGCAATGAAAGACGGTGAGCTGGTGATATGGGATAGTGTTCACCCTTGTTACAC
CGTTTTCCATGAGCAAACTGAAACGTTTTCATCGCTCTGGAGTGAATACCACGACGATTTCCGGCAGTTT
CTACACATATATTCGCAAGATGTGGCGTGTTACGGTGAAAACCTGGCCTATTTCCCTAAAGGGTTTATTG
AGAATATGTTTTTCGTGTCAGCCAATCCCTGGGTGAGTTTCACCAGTTTTGATTTAAACGTGGCCAATAT
GGACAACTTCTTCGCCCCCGTTTTCACCATGGGCAAATATTATACGCAAGGCGACAAGGTGCTGATGCCG
CTGGCGATTCAGGTTCATCATGCCGTTTGTGATGGCTTCCATGTCGGCAGAATGCTTAATGAATTACAAC
AGTACTGC
