>Addgene plasmid #54346 | LIIalpha F 1-2 | addgene partial sequence | sequence record 91179 | ccdb-rev 5'-ATATGCACCACCGGGTAAAG-3'
TCCACAAACAGACGATAACGGCTCTCTCTTTTATAGGTGTAAACCTTAAACTGCATTTCACCAGCCCCTG
TTCTCGTCAGCAAAAGAGCCGTTCATTTCAATAAACCGGGCGACCTCAGCCATCCCTTCCTGATTTTCCG
CTTTCCAGCGTTCGGCACGCAGACGACGGGCTTCATTCTGCATGGTTGTGCTTACCAGACCGGAGATATT
GACATCATATATGCCTTGAGCAACTGATAGCTGTCGCTGTCAACTGTCACTGTAATACGCTGCTTCATAG
CATACCTCTTTTTGACATACTTCGGGTATACATATCAGTATATATTCTTATACCGCAAAAATCAGCGCGC
AAATACGCATACTGTTATCTGGCTTTTAGTAAGCCGGATCCTCTAGATTACGCCCCGCCCTGCCACTCAT
CGCAGTACTGTTGTAATTCATTAAGCATTCTGCCGACATGGAAGCCATCACAAACGGCATGATGAACCTG
AATCGCCAGCGGCATCAGCACCTTGTCGCCTTGCGTATAATATTTGCCCATGGTGAAAACGGGGGCGAAG
AAGTTGTCCATATTGGCCACGTTTAAATCAAAACTGGTGAAACTCACCCAGGGATTGGCTGACACGAAAA
ACATATTCTCAATAAACCCTTTAGGGAAATAGGCCAGGTTTTCACCG
